Addgene plasmid #34426: KHBD00300
Depositing lab: Bart Deplancke. Depositing organization: Swiss Federal Institute of Technology (EPFL). Publication: Automated protein-DNA interaction screening of Drosophila regulatory elements. Korneel Hens, Jean-Daniel Feuz, Alina Isakova, Antonina Lagovitina, Andreas Massouras, Julien Bryois, Patrick Callaerts, Susan E. Celniker, Bart Deplancke. Nat Methods. 2011 Oct 30;8(12):1065-70. 10.1038/nmeth.1763 PubMed 22037703.
Backbone
  Vector backbone: pDONR221
  Backbone manufacturer: Invitrogen
  Backbone size w/o insert (bp): 2536
  Vector type: Gateway Donor Vector
Growth in bacteria
  Bacterial resistance: Kanamycin, 50 μg/mL
  Growth temperature: 37°C
  Growth strain: DH5alpha
  Copy number: High Copy
Gene/Insert
  Gene/Insert name: CG11783 (alt names: FBgn0015240; Hr96; Hormone receptor-like in 96)
  Species: D. melanogaster (fly)
  Insert size (bp): 2169
  Entrez Gene: Hr96 (a.k.a. Dmel_CG11783, CG11783, DHR96, Dhr96, Dmel\CG11783, NR1J1)
  Cloning method: Gateway Cloning
  Sequencing primers: 5′ M13F; 3′ M13R
Terms and licenses: Academic/Nonprofit Terms; Industry Terms: Not Available to Industry
Depositor comments: Please note that the ORFs in this collection were cloned open-ended (without a stop codon).
How to cite: KHBD00300 was a gift from Bart Deplancke (Addgene plasmid # 34426 ; http://n2t.net/addgene:34426 ; RRID:Addgene_34426)
