[The description below was written by a language model from this plasmid's Addgene catalogue record.]
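Description:
KHBD00300 is a Gateway entry-type clone built in the pDONR221 donor vector backbone (Invitrogen), carrying the coding sequence of the Drosophila melanogaster gene CG11783, better known as Hr96 (Hormone receptor-like in 96, also called DHR96 or NR1J1), a member of the nuclear receptor family. The insert is recorded as 2169 bp in a backbone of about 2.5 kb without insert. The plasmid is maintained in E. coli as a high-copy plasmid under kanamycin selection. No feature table accompanies the record, so individual elements are not annotated. In general, inserts placed in pDONR221 by Gateway recombination end up flanked by attL sites, and the M13 forward and reverse primer sites listed for sequencing lie on either side of the cloned ORF.

As a donor-vector clone, the plasmid has no promoter intended to drive expression of the insert, and the record lists no tags or reporters. Its role is to serve as a shuttle from which the ORF can be moved by recombination into Gateway destination vectors of choice. The depositor notes that ORFs in this collection were cloned open-ended, without a stop codon, which allows in-frame C-terminal fusions to tags or domains supplied by the destination vector. It also means a stop codon must come from the destination vector. The clone belongs to a collection associated with work on automated protein–DNA interaction screening of Drosophila regulatory elements, consistent with its use as a source of a transcription factor ORF for such interaction assays.
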