>Addgene plasmid #34426 | KHBD00300 | depositor partial sequence | sequence record 40993 | KHBD00300 sequence 2169 bps
ATGTCGCCGCCGAAGAACTGCGCGGTGTGCGGGGACAAGGCTCTGGGCTACAACTTCAATGCGGTCACCT
GCGAGAGCTGCAAGGCGTTCTTCCGACGGAACGCGCTGGCCAAGAAGCAGTTCACCTGCCCCTTCAACCA
AAACTGCGACATCACTGTGGTCACTCGACGCTTCTGCCAGAAATGCCGCCTGCGCAAGTGCCTGGATATC
GGGATGAAGAGTGAAAACATTATGTCCGAGGAGGACAAGCTGATCAAGCGGCGCAAGATCGAGACCAACC
GGGCCAAGCGACGCCTCATGGAGAACGGCACGGATGCGTGCGACGCCGATGGCGGCGAGGAAAGGGATCA
CAAAGCGCCGGCGGATAGCAGCAGCAGCAACCTTGACCACTACTCGGGGTCACAGGACTCGCAGAGCTGC
GGCTCGGCGGACAGCGGGGCCAATGGGTGCTCCGGCAGACAGGCCAGTTCGCCGGGCACACAGGTCAATC
CGCTTCAGATGACGGCCGAGAAGATAGTCGACCAGATCGTATCCGACCCGGATCGAGCCTCGCAGGCCAT
CAACCGGTTGATGCGCACGCAGAAAGAGGCTATATCGGTGATGGAGAAGGTAATCAGCTCACAAAAGGAC
GCCTTAAGGCTGGTGTCGCATTTGATCGACTATCCAGGCGACGCACTCAAGATCATTTCAAAGTTTATGA
ACTCGCCCTTTAACGCGCTGACAGTATTCACCAAATTCATGAGCTCACCCACGGACGGCGTTGAAATTAT
CTCAAAGATAGTTGATTCGCCCGCGGACGTGGTGGAGTTCATGCAGAACTTGATGCACTCGCCAGAGGAC
GCCATCGATATAATGAACAAGTTCATGAATACCCCAGCGGAGGCGCTGCGCATTCTTAACCGAATCCTAA
GCGGCGGAGGAGCGAACGCAGCCCAGCAGACAGCAGACCGCAAGCCATTGCTGGACAAGGAGCCGGCGGT
GAAGCCTGCAGCGCCAGCGGAGCGAGCTGATACTGTCATTCAAAGCATGCTGGGCAACAGTCCGCCAATT
TCGCCACATGATGCTGCCGTGGATCTGCAGTACCACTCGCCCGGTGTCGGGGAGCAGCCCAGTACATCGA
GTAGCCACCCCTTGCCTTACATAGCCAACTCGCCGGACTTCGATCTGAAGACCTTCATGCAGACCAACTA
CAACGACGAGCCCAGTCTGGACAGTGATTTTAGCATTAACTCAATCGAATCGGTGCTATCCGAGGTGATC
CGCATTGAGTACCAGGCCTTCAATAGCATACAACAAGCGGCATCGCGCGTAAAGGAGGAGATGTCCTACG
GCACTCAGTCTACGTACGGTGGATGCAATTCGGCTGCAAACAATAGCCAGCCGCACCTGCAGCAACCCAT
CTGCGCCCCATCCACCCAGCAGTTGGATCGCGAGCTAAACGAGGCGGAGCAAATGAAGCTGCGGGAGCTG
CGACTGGCCAGCGAGGCTCTTTATGATCCCGTGGACGAGGACCTCAGCGCCCTGATGATGGGCGATGATC
GCATTAAGCCCGACGACACTCGCCACAACCCAAAGCTATTGCAGCTGATCAATCTGACGGCGGTGGCCAT
CAAGCGGCTTATCAAAATGGCCAAGAAGATTACAGCATTCCGTGACATGTGCCAGGAGGACCAGGTGGCC
CTACTCAAAGGTGGCTGCACAGAAATGATGATAATGCGCTCCGTAATGATTTACGACGACGATCGCGCCG
CCTGGAAGGTACCCCATACCAAAGAGAACATGGGCAACATACGCACTGACCTGCTCAAGTTTGCCGAAGG
CAATATCTACGAGGAGCACCAAAAGTTCATCACAACGTTTGACGAGAAGTGGCGCATGGACGAGAACATA
ATCCTGATCATGTGTGCCATTGTCCTTTTTACCTCGGCTCGATCGCGAGTGATACACAAAGACGTGATTA
GATTGGAACAGAATTCCTACTATTATCTTCTGCGAAGATATCTGGAGAGTGTTTATTCTGGCTGTGAGGC
GAGAAACGCGTTTATCAAGCTAATCCAAAAGATTTCAGATGTGGAGCGTCTGAACAAGTTCATAATTAAT
GTCTATTTGAATGTTAACCCATCCCAGGTGGAGCCCTTGCTGCGTGAAATATTCGATTTGAAAAATCAC
