>Addgene plasmid #34426 | KHBD00300 | addgene partial sequence | sequence record 42189 | M13-Rev 5'-CAGGAAACAGCTATGACC-3'
TTATTTTGACTGATAGTGACCTGTTCGTTGCAACAAATTGATAAGCAATGCTTTCTTATAATGCCAACTT
TGTACAAGAAAGTTGGCAAGTGATTTTTCAAATCGAATATTTCACGCAGCAAGGGCTCCACCTGGGATGG
GTTAACATTCAAATAGACATTAATTATGAACTTGTTCAGACGCTCCACATCTGAAATCTTTTGGATTAGC
TTGATAAACGCGTTTCTCGCCTCACAGCCAGAATAAACACTCTCCAGATATCTTCGCAGAAGATAATAGT
AGGAATTCTGTTCCAATCTAATCACGTCTTTGTGTATCACTCGCGATCGAGCCGAGGTAAAAAGGACAAT
GGCACACATGATCAGGATTATGTTCTCGTCCATGCGCCACTTCTCGTCAAACGTTGTGATGAACTTTTGG
TGCTCCTCGTAGATATTGCCTTCGGCAAACTTGAGCAGGTCAGTGCGTATGTTGCCCATGTTCTCTTTGG
TATGGGGTACCTTCCAGGCGGCGCGATCGTCGTCGTAAATCATTACGGAGCGCATTATCATCATTTCTGT
GCAGCCACCTTTGAGTAGGGCCACCTGGTCCTCCTGGCACATGTCACGGAATGCTGTAATCTTCTTGGCC
ATTTTGATAAGCCGCTTGATGGCCACCGCCGTCAGATTGATCAGCTGCAATAGCTTTGGGTTGTGGCGAG
TGTCGTCGGGCTTAATGCGATCATCGCCCA
